>Addgene plasmid #167775 | MAC_N_LHX1 | addgene full sequence | sequence record 335818 | Addgene NGS Result
GACATTGATTATTGACTAGTTATTAATAGTAATCAATTACGGGGTCATTAGTTCATAGCCCATATATGGA
GTTCCGCGTTACATAACTTACGGTAAATGGCCCGCCTGGCTGACCGCCCAACGACCCCCGCCCATTGACG
TCAATAATGACGTATGTTCCCATAGTAACGCCAATAGGGACTTTCCATTGACGTCAATGGGTGGAGTATT
TACGGTAAACTGCCCACTTGGCAGTACATCAAGTGTATCATATGCCAAGTACGCCCCCTATTGACGTCAA
TGACGGTAAATGGCCCGCCTGGCATTATGCCCAGTACATGACCTTATGGGACTTTCCTACTTGGCAGTAC
ATCTACGTATTAGTCATCGCTATTACCATGGTGATGCGGTTTTGGCAGTACATCAATGGGCGTGGATAGC
GGTTTGACTCACGGGGATTTCCAAGTCTCCACCCCATTGACGTCAATGGGAGTTTGTTTTGGCACCAAAA
TCAACGGGACTTTCCAAAATGTCGTAACAACTCCGCCCCATTGACGCAAATGGGCGGTAGGCGTGTACGG
TGGGAGGTCTATATAAGCAGAGCTCTCCCTATCAGTGATAGAGATCTCCCTATCAGTGATAGAGATCGTC
GACGAGCTCGTTTAGTGAACCGTCAGATCGCCTGGAGACGCCATCCACGCTGTTTTGACCTCCATAGAAG
ACACCGGGACCGATCCAGCCTCCGGACTCTAGCGTTTAAACTTAAGCTTGGTACCGAGCTCGGATCCACT
AGTCCAGTGTGGTGGAATTCTGCAGATATCCAGCACAGTGGCGGCCGCTCGAGACCATGAAGGACAACAC
CGTGCCCCTGAAGCTGATCGCCCTGCTGGCCAACGGCGAGTTCCACTCTGGCGAGCAGCTGGGCGAGACA
CTGGGCATGAGCAGAGCCGCCATCAACAAGCACATCCAGACCCTGCGGGACTGGGGCGTGGACGTGTTCA
CAGTGCCCGGCAAGGGCTACAGCCTGCCCGAGCCCATCCAGCTGCTGAACGCCAAGCAGATCCTGGGCCA
GCTGGATGGCGGATCTGTGGCCGTGCTGCCCGTGATCGACAGCACCAACCAGTATCTGCTCGACCGGATC
GGCGAGCTGAAGTCCGGCGACGCCTGTATCGCCGAGTACCAGCAGGCCGGCAGAGGCGGCAGGGGCAGAA
AGTGGTTCAGCCCCTTCGGCGCCAACCTGTACCTGAGCATGTTCTGGAGACTGGAACAGGGCCCAGCCGC
CGCTATTGGCCTGAGCCTGGTCATCGGCATCGTGATGGCCGAGGTGCTGCGGAAGCTGGGCGCCGACAAA
GTGCGCGTGAAGTGGCCCAACGACCTGTATCTGCAGGACCGGAAGCTGGCCGGCATCCTGGTGGAACTGA
CCGGCAAAACAGGCGACGCCGCCCAGATCGTGATCGGCGCTGGCATCAACATGGCCATGCGGCGGGTGGA
AGAGAGCGTGGTCAACCAGGGCTGGATCACCCTGCAGGAAGCCGGCATCAACCTGGACCGGAACACCCTG
GCCGCCATGCTGATCAGAGAGCTGAGAGCCGCCCTGGAACTGTTCGAGCAGGAAGGCCTGGCCCCCTACC
TGAGCAGATGGGAGAAGCTGGACAACTTCATCAACCGGCCCGTGAAACTGATCATCGGCGACAAAGAGAT
CTTCGGCATCAGCCGGGGCATCGACAAGCAGGGGGCCCTGCTCCTGGAACAGGACGGCATCATCAAGCCC
TGGATGGGCGGCGAGATCAGCCTGCGGAGCGCCGAGAAGTACCCATACGATGTTCCTGACTATGCCGGTA
CCGAGCTCGGATCCACCATGGCTAGCTGGAGCCACCCGCAGTTCGAGAAAGGTGGAGGTTCCGGAGGTGG
ATCGGGAGGTGGATCGTGGAGCCACCCGCAGTTCGAAAAAGCGGCCGATATCACAAGTTTGTACAAAAAA
GCAGGCTCCACCATGGTTCACTGTGCCGGCTGCAAAAGGCCCATCCTGGACCGCTTTCTCTTGAACGTGC
TGGACAGGGCCTGGCACGTCAAGTGCGTCCAGTGCTGTGAATGTAAATGCAACCTGACCGAGAAGTGCTT
CTCCAGGGAAGGCAAACTCTACTGCAAGAACGACTTCTTCCGGTGTTTCGGTACCAAATGCGCAGGCTGC
GCTCAGGGCATCTCCCCTAGCGACCTGGTGCGGAGAGCGCGGAGCAAAGTGTTTCACCTGAACTGCTTCA
CCTGCATGATGTGTAACAAGCAGCTCTCCACTGGCGAGGAACTCTACATCATCGACGAGAATAAGTTCGT
CTGCAAAGAGGATTACCTAAGTAACAGCAGTGTTGCCAAAGAGAACAGCCTTCACTCGGCCACCACGGGC
AGTGACCCCAGTTTGTCTCCGGATTCCCAAGACCCGTCGCAGGACGACGCCAAGGACTCGGAGAGCGCCA
ACGTGTCGGACAAGGAAGCGGGTAGCAACGAGAATGACGACCAGAACCTGGGCGCCAAGCGGCGGGGACC
GCGCACCACCATCAAAGCCAAGCAGCTGGAGACGCTGAAGGCCGCCTTCGCTGCTACACCCAAGCCCACC
CGCCACATCCGCGAGCAGCTGGCGCAGGAGACCGGCCTCAACATGCGCGTCATTCAGGTCTGGTTCCAGA
ACCGGCGCTCCAAGGAGCGGAGGATGAAGCAGCTGAGCGCCCTGGGCGCCCGGCGCCACGCCTTCTTCCG
CAGTCCGCGCCGGATGCGGCCGCTGGTGGACCGCCTGGAGCCGGGCGAGCTCATCCCCAATGGTCCCTTC
TCCTTCTACGGAGATTACCAGAGCGAGTACTACGGGCCCGGGGGCAACTACGACTTCTTCCCGCAAGGCC
CCCCGTCCTCGCAGGCCCAGACACCAGTGGACCTACCCTTCGTGCCGTCATCTGGGCCGTCCGGGACGCC
CCTGGGTGGCCTGGAGCACCCGCTGCCGGGCCACCACCCGTCGAGCGAGGCGCAGCGGTTTACCGACATC
CTGGCGCACCCACCCGGGGACTCGCCCAGCCCCGAGCCCAGCCTGCCCGGGCCTCTGCACTCCATGTCGG
CCGAGGTCTTCGGACCCAGCCCGCCCTTCTCGTCGCTGTCGGTCAACGGTGGGGCGAGCTACGGAAACCA
CCTGTCCCACCCCCCCGAAATGAACGAGGCGGCCGTGTGGTTGGACCCAGCTTTCTTGTACAAAGTGGTG
ACGTAAGCTAGGGGCCCGTTTAAACCCGCTGATCAGCCTCGACTGTGCCTTCTAGTTGCCAGCCATCTGT
TGTTTGCCCCTCCCCCGTGCCTTCCTTGACCCTGGAAGGTGCCACTCCCACTGTCCTTTCCTAATAAAAT
GAGGAAATTGCATCGCATTGTCTGAGTAGGTGTCATTCTATTCTGGGGGGTGGGGTGGGGCAGGACAGCA
AGGGGGAGGATTGGGAAGACAATAGCAGGCATGCTGGGGATGCGGTGGGCTCTATGGCTTCTGAGGCGGA
AAGAACCAGCTGGGGCTCTAGGGGGTATCCCC
[124 nt withheld, positions 3533-3656]
C
[91 nt withheld, positions 3658-3748]
AGGGTGATGGTTCACGTACCTAGAAGTTCCTATTCCGAAGTTCCTATTCTCTAGAAAGTATAGGAACTTC
CTTGGCCAAAAAGCCTGAACTCACCGCGACGTCTGTCGAGAAGTTTCTGATCGAAAAGTTCGACAGCGTC
TCCGACCTGATGCAGCTCTCGGAGGGCGAAGAATCTCGTGCTTTCAGCTTCGATGTAGGAGGGCGTGGAT
ATGTCCTGCGGGTAAATAGCTGCGCCGATGGTTTCTACAAAGATCGTTATGTTTATCGGCACTTTGCATC
GGCCGCGCTCCCGATTCCGGAAGTGCTTGACATTGGGGAATTCAGCGAGAGCCTGACCTATTGCATCTCC
CGCCGTGCACAGGGTGTCACGTTGCAAGACCTGCCTGAAACCGAACTGCCCGCTGTTCTGCAGCCGGTCG
CGGAGGCCATGGATGCGATCGCTGCGGCCGATCTTAGCCAGACGAGCGGGTTCGGCCCATTCGGACCGCA
AGGAATCGGTCAATACACTACATGGCGTGATTTCATATGCGCGATTGCTGATCCCCATGTGTATCACTGG
CAAACTGTGATGGACGACACCGTCAGTGCGTCCGTCGCGCAGGCTCTCGATGAGCTGATGCTTTGGGCCG
AGGACTGCCCCGAAGTCCGGCACCTCGTGCACGCGGATTTCGGCTCCAACAATGTCCTGACGGACAATGG
CCGCATAACAGCGGTCATTGACTGGAGCGAGGCGATGTTCGGGGATTCCCAATACGAGGTCGCCAACATC
TTCTTCTGGAGGCCGTGGTTGGCTTGTATGGAGCAGCAGACGCGCTACTTCGAGCGGAGGCATCCGGAGC
TTGCAGGATCGCCGCGGCTCCGGGCGTATATGCTCCGCATTGGTCTTGACCAACTCTATCAGAGCTTGGT
TGACGGCAATTTCGATGATGCAGCTTGGGCGCAGGGTCGATGCGACGCAATCGTCCGATCCGGAGCCGGG
ACTGTCGGGCGTACACAAATCGCCCGCAGAAGCGCGGCCGTCTGGACCGATGGCTGTGTAGAAGTACTCG
CCGATAGTGGAAACCGACGCCCCAGCACTCGTCCGAGGGCAAAGGAATAGCACGTACTACGAGATTTCGA
TTCCACCGCCGCCTTCTATGAAAGGTTGGGCTTCGGAATCGTTTTCCGGGACGCCGGCTGGATGATCCTC
CAGCGCGGGGATCTCATGCTGGAGTTCTTCGCCCACCCCAACTTGTTTATTGCAGCTTATAATGGTTACA
AATAAAGCAATAGCATCACAAATTTCACAAATAAAGCATTTTTTTCACTGCATTCTAGTTGTGGTTTGTC
CAAACTCATCAATGTATCTTATCATGTCTGTATACCGTCGACCTCTAGCTAGAGCTTGGCGTAATCATGG
TCATAGCTGTTTCCTGTGTGAAATTGTTATCCGCTCACAATTCCACACAACATACGAGCCGGAAGCATAA
AGTGTAAAGCCTGGGGTGCCTAATGAGTGAGCTAACTCACATTAATTGCGTTGCGCTCACTGCCCGCTTT
CCAGTCGGGAAACCTGTCGTGCCAGCTGCATTAATGAATCGGCCAACGCGCGGGGAGAGGCGGTTTGCGT
ATTGGGCGCTCTTCCGCTTCCTCGCTCACTGACTCGCTGCGCTCGGTCGTTCGGCTGCGGCGAGCGGTAT
CAGCTCACTCAAAGGCGGTAATACGGTTATCCACAGAATCAGGGGATAACGCAGGAAAGAACATGTGAGC
AAAAGGCCAGCAAAAGGCCAGGAACCGTAAAAAGGCCGCGTTGCTGGCGTTTTTCCATAGGCTCCGCCCC
CCTGACGAGCATCACAAAAATCGACGCTCAAGTCAGAGGTGGCGAAACCCGACAGGACTATAAAGATACC
AGGCGTTTCCCCCTGGAAGCTCCCTCGTGCGCTCTCCTGTTCCGACCCTGCCGCTTACCGGATACCTGTC
CGCCTTTCTCCCTTCGGGAAGCGTGGCGCTTTCTCATAGCTCACGCTGTAGGTATCTCAGTTCGGTGTAG
GTCGTTCGCTCCAAGCTGGGCTGTGTGCACGAACCCCCCGTTCAGCCCGACCGCTGCGCCTTATCCGGTA
ACTATCGTCTTGAGTCCAACCCGGTAAGACACGACTTATCGCCACTGGCAGCAGCCACTGGTAACAGGAT
TAGCAGAGCGAGGTATGTAGGCGGTGCTACAGAGTTCTTGAAGTGGTGGCCTAACTACGGCTACACTAGA
AGAACAGTATTTGGTATCTGCGCTCTGCTGAAGCCAGTTACCTTCGGAAAAAGAGTTGGTAGCTCTTGAT
CCGGCAAACAAACCACCGCTGGTAGCGGTGGTTTTTTTGTTTGCAAGCAGCAGATTACGCGCAGAAAAAA
AGGATCTCAAGAAGATCCTTTGATCTTTTCTACGGGGTCTGACGCTCAGTGGAACGAAAACTCACGTTAA
GGGATTTTGGTCATGAGATTATCAAAAAGGATCTTCACCTAGATCCTTTTAAATTAAAAATGAAGTTTTA
AATCAATCTAAAGTATATATGAGTAAACTTGGTCTGACAGTTACCAATGCTTAATCAGTGAGGCACCTAT
CTCAGCGATCTGTCTATTTCGTTCATCCATAGTTGCCTGACTCCCCGTCGTGTAGATAACTACGATACGG
GAGGGCTTACCATCTGGCCCCAGTGCTGCAATGATACCGCGAGACCCACGCTCACCGGCTCCAGATTTAT
CAGCAATAAACCAGCCAGCCGGAAGGGCCGAGCGCAGAAGTGGTCCTGCAACTTTATCCGCCTCCATCCA
GTCTATTAATTGTTGCCGGGAAGCTAGAGTAAGTAGTTCGCCAGTTAATAGTTTGCGCAACGTTGTTGCC
ATTGCTACAGGCATCGTGGTGTCACGCTCGTCGTTTGGTATGGCTTCATTCAGCTCCGGTTCCCAACGAT
CAAGGCGAGTTACATGATCCCCCATGTTGTGCAAAAAAGCGGTTAGCTCCTTCGGTCCTCCGATCGTTGT
CAGAAGTAAGTTGGCCGCAGTGTTATCACTCATGGTTATGGCAGCACTGCATAATTCTCTTACTGTCATG
CCATCCGTAAGATGCTTTTCTGTGACTGGTGAGTACTCAACCAAGTCATTCTGAGAATAGTGTATGCGGC
GACCGAGTTGCTCTTGCCCGGCGTCAATACGGGATAATACCGCGCCACATAGCAGAACTTTAAAAGTGCT
CATCATTGGAAAACGTTCTTCGGGGCGAAAACTCTCAAGGATCTTACCGCTGTTGAGATCCAGTTCGATG
TAACCCACTCGTGCACCCAACTGATCTTCAGCATCTTTTACTTTCACCAGCGTTTCTGGGTGAGCAAAAA
CAGGAAGGCAAAATGCCGCAAAAAAGGGAATAAGGGCGACACGGAAATGTTGAATACTCATACTCTTCCT
TTTTCAATATTATTGAAGCATTTATCAGGGTTATTGTCTCATGAGCGGATACATATTTGAATGTATTTAG
AAAAATAAACAAATAGGGGTTCCGCGCACATTTCCCCGAAAAGTGCCACCTGACGTCGACGGATCGGGAG
ATCTCCCGATCCCCTATGGTGCACTCTCAGTACAATCTGCTCTGATGCCGCATAGTTAAGCCAGTATCTG
CTCCCTGCTTGTGTGTTGGAGGTCGCTGAGTAGTGCGCGAGCAAAATTTAAGCTACAACAAGGCAAGGCT
TGACCGACAATTGCATGAAGAATCTGCTTAGGGTTAGGCGTTTTGCGCTGCTTCGCGATGTACGGGCCAG
ATATACGCGTT
Features (pLannotate 1.2.2; 27 found; start..end, strand, type, name):
      1..380     +  enhancer       CMV enhancer: human cytomegalovirus immediate early enhancer
    381..584     +  promoter       CMV promoter: human cytomegalovirus (CMV) immediate early promoter
    586..605     +  promoter       PLtetO-1 promoter (fragment): modified phage lambda PL promoter with tet operator sites (Lutz and Bujard, 1997)
    607..626     +  promoter       PLtetO-1 promoter (fragment): modified phage lambda PL promoter with tet operator sites (Lutz and Bujard, 1997)
    634..667     +  promoter       TRE3GV promoter (fragment): 3rd-generation Tet-responsive promoter that can be activated by binding of Tet-On® 3G, optimized for retroviral and lentiviral vectors
    827..1789    +  CDS            birA: BIRA_ECOLI - Also known as bioR, dhbB. Experimental evidence at protein level: Swiss-Prot protein existence level 1. Acts both as a biotin--[acetyl-CoA-carboxylase] ligase and a biotin-operon repressor. In the presence of ATP, BirA activates biotin to form the BirA-biotinyl-5'-adenylate (BirA-bio-5'-AMP or holoBirA) complex. HoloBirA can either transfer the biotinyl moiety to the biotin carboxyl carrier protein (BCCP) subunit of acetyl-CoA carboxylase, or bind to the biotin operator site and inhibit transcription of the operon. From Escherichia coli (strain K12).
   1790..1815    +  CDS            3xHA (fragment): three tandem HA epitope tags
   1847..1866    +  CDS            Strep-Tag II (fragment): peptide that binds Strep-Tactin®, an engineered form of streptavidin
   1907..1929    +  CDS            Strep-Tag II (fragment): peptide that binds Strep-Tactin®, an engineered form of streptavidin
   1943..1967    +  protein_bind   attB1: mutant version of attB; recombination site for the Gateway® BP reaction BP Clonase™
   1973..3190    +  CDS            LHX1: LHX1_HUMAN - Also known as LIM-1, LIM1. Experimental evidence at protein level: Swiss-Prot protein existence level 1. Potential transcription factor. May play a role in early mesoderm formation and later in lateral mesoderm differentiation and neurogenesis. From Homo sapiens (Human).
   3195..3219    -  protein_bind   attB2: mutant version of attB; recombination site for the Gateway® BP reaction BP Clonase™
   3263..3487    +  polyA_signal   bGH poly(A) signal: bovine growth hormone polyadenylation signal
   3491..3512    +  promoter       SV40 promoter (fragment): SV40 enhancer and early promoter
   3533..3766    +  rep_origin     f1 ori (fragment) (sequence partly withheld): f1 bacteriophage origin of replication; arrow indicates direction of (+) strand synthesis
   3771..3818    +  protein_bind   FRT: FLP-mediated recombination occurs in the 8-bp core sequence TCTAGAAA (Turan and Bode, 2011). FLP recombinase from the Saccharomyces cerevisiae 2μ plasmid
   3826..4848    +  CDS            HygR: aminoglycoside phosphotransferase from E. coli; aph(4)-Ia; confers resistance to hygromycin
   4858..4983    +  CDS            ble (fragment): BLE_KLEPN - Experimental evidence at protein level: Swiss-Prot protein existence level 1. Binding protein with a strong affinity to the bleomycin family of antibiotics. Binds to CL990; an antimitotic-antibiotic compound. From Klebsiella pneumoniae.
   4978..5099    +  polyA_signal   SV40 poly(A) signal: SV40 polyadenylation signal
   5172..5188    -  protein_bind   lac operator: The lac repressor binds to the lac operator to inhibit transcription in E. coli. This inhibition can be relieved by adding lactose or isopropyl-β-D-thiogalactopyranoside (IPTG). lac repressor encoded by lacI
   5196..5226    -  promoter       lac promoter: promoter for the E. coli lac operon
   5241..5262    -  protein_bind   CAP binding site: CAP binding activates transcription in the presence of cAMP. E. coli catabolite activator protein
   5275..5367    -  CDS            lacI (fragment): lac repressor; lacI; The lac repressor binds to the lac operator to inhibit transcription in E. coli. This inhibition can be relieved by adding lactose or isopropyl-β-D-thiogalactopyranoside (IPTG).
   5550..6138    -  rep_origin     ori: high-copy-number ColE1/pMB1/pBR322/pUC origin of replication
   6309..7169    -  CDS            AmpR: β-lactamase; bla; confers resistance to ampicillin, carbenicillin, and related antibiotics
   7170..7274    -  promoter       AmpR promoter: bla
   7333..7385    -  misc_feature   bom (fragment): basis of mobility region from pBR322
