[The description below was written by a language model from this plasmid's Addgene catalogue record and pLannotate feature annotations shown in this document.]
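Description:
MAC_N_LHX1 is a mammalian expression plasmid of about 7.5 kb that produces human LHX1 (LIM-1), a LIM-homeobox transcription factor, with a MAC tag fused to its N terminus. It was made by Gateway recombination into the MAC-tag-N backbone. As a result, the unmutated LHX1 coding sequence sits between attB1 and attB2 sites, directly downstream of the tag. The annotated tag region contains a BirA-derived biotin ligase coding sequence, followed by an HA epitope and two Strep-Tag II motifs. This combination allows the same fusion protein to be used for proximity-dependent biotinylation and for Strep-Tactin affinity purification, with HA available for detection.

Transcription is driven by the CMV enhancer and promoter. Short tet-operator-like fragments are annotated just downstream of the promoter, which suggests a tetracycline-regulatable CMV/TetO arrangement in cells expressing the Tet repressor, although the catalogue entry does not say this explicitly. The transcript ends at a bGH polyadenylation signal. An FRT site lies immediately upstream of a hygromycin resistance gene with an SV40 poly(A) signal, and no full promoter is annotated in front of that gene. This layout is typical of vectors designed for FLP-mediated integration into a genomic FRT landing site, where hygromycin selection then yields isogenic stable lines. In bacteria the plasmid is maintained through a high-copy ColE1/pUC-type origin and ampicillin resistance. Partial f1 ori and lac-region fragments are backbone remnants.

The construct belongs to a collection used to map protein interaction networks of human transcription factors, with LHX1 as the bait.
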