Addgene plasmid #167775: MAC_N_LHX1
Purpose: Expresses LHX1 in mammalian cells
Depositing lab: Markku Varjosalo. Depositing organization: University of Helsinki. Publication: Human transcription factor protein interaction networks. Goos H, Kinnunen M, Salokas K, Tan Z, Liu X, Yadav L, Zhang Q, Wei GH, Varjosalo M. Nat Commun. 2022 Feb 9;13(1):766. doi: 10.1038/s41467-022-28341-5. PubMed 35140242.
Backbone
  Vector backbone: MAC-tag-N (#108078)
  Vector type: Mammalian Expression
  Selectable markers: Hygromycin
Growth in bacteria
  Bacterial resistance: Ampicillin, 100 μg/mL
  Growth temperature: 37°C
  Growth strain: DH5alpha
  Copy number: High Copy
Gene/Insert
  Gene/Insert name: LHX1 (alt names: Uniprot P48742; ENSG00000273706)
  Species: H. sapiens (human)
  Mutation: no mutations
  Entrez Gene: LHX1 (a.k.a. LIM-1, LIM1)
  Tag / fusion protein: MAC (N terminal on backbone)
  Cloning method: Gateway Cloning
Terms and licenses: Academic/Nonprofit Terms; Industry Terms: Not Available to Industry
How to cite: MAC_N_LHX1 was a gift from Markku Varjosalo (Addgene plasmid # 167775 ; http://n2t.net/addgene:167775 ; RRID:Addgene_167775)
